>Addgene plasmid #131825 | pLVX-NPM1c-IRES-mCherry | addgene full sequence | sequence record 263802 | Addgene NGS Result
TGGAAGGGCTAATTCACTCCCAAAGAAGACAAGATATCCTTGATCTGTGGATCTACCACACACAAGGCTA
CTTCCCTGATTAGCAGAACTACACACCAGGGCCAGGGGTCAGATATCCACTGACCTTTGGATGGTGCTAC
AAGCTAGTACCAGTTGAGCCAGATAAGGTAGAAGAGGCCAATAAAGGAGAGAACACCAGCTTGTTACACC
CTGTGAGCCTGCATGGGATGGATGACCCGGAGAGAGAAGTGTTAGAGTGGAGGTTTGACAGCCGCCTAGC
ATTTCATCACGTGGCCCGAGAGCTGCATCCGGAGTACTTCAAGAACTGCTGATATCGAGCTTGCTACAAG
GGACTTTCCGCTGGGGACTTTCCAGGGAGGCGTGGCCTGGGCGGGACTGGGGAGTGGCGAGCCCTCAGAT
CCTGCATATAAGCAGCTGCTTTTTGCCTGTACTGGGTCTCTCTGGTTAGACCAGATCTGAGCCTGGGAGC
TCTCTGGCTAACTAGGGAACCCACTGCTTAAGCCTCAATAAAGCTTGCCTTGAGTGCTTCAAGTAGTGTG
TGCCCGTCTGTTGTGTGACTCTGGTAACTAGAGATCCCTCAGACCCTTTTAGTCAGTGTGGAAAATCTCT
AGCAGTGGCGCCCGAACAGGGACTTGAAAGCGAAAGGGAAACCAGAGGAGCTCTCTCGACGCAGGACTCG
GCTTGCTGAAGCGCGCACGGCAAGAGGCGAGGGGCGGCGACTGGTGAGTACGCCAAAAATTTTGACTAGC
GGAGGCTAGAAGGAGAGAGATGGGTGCGAGAGCGTCAGTATTAAGCGGGGGAGAATTAGATCGCGATGGG
AAAAAATTCGGTTAAGGCCAGGGGGAAAGAAAAAATATAAATTAAAACATATAGTATGGGCAAGCAGGGA
GCTAGAACGATTCGCAGTTAATCCTGGCCTGTTAGAAACATCAGAAGGCTGTAGACAAATACTGGGACAG
CTACAACCATCCCTTCAGACAGGATCAGAAGAACTTAGATCATTATATAATACAGTAGCAACCCTCTATT
GTGTGCATCAAAGGATAGAGATAAAAGACACCAAGGAAGCTTTAGACAAGATAGAGGAAGAGCAAAACAA
AAGTAAGACCACCGCACAGCAAGCGGCCGGCCGCTGATCTTCAGACCTGGAGGAGGAGATATGAGGGACA
ATTGGAGAAGTGAATTATATAAATATAAAGTAGTAAAAATTGAACCATTAGGAGTAGCACCCACCAAGGC
AAAGAGAAGAGTGGTGCAGAGAGAAAAAAGAGCAGTGGGAATAGGAGCTTTGTTCCTTGGGTTCTTGGGA
GCAGCAGGAAGCACTATGGGCGCAGCGTCAATGACGCTGACGGTACAGGCCAGACAATTATTGTCTGGTA
TAGTGCAGCAGCAGAACAATTTGCTGAGGGCTATTGAGGCGCAACAGCATCTGTTGCAACTCACAGTCTG
GGGCATCAAGCAGCTCCAGGCAAGAATCCTGGCTGTGGAAAGATACCTAAAGGATCAACAGCTCCTGGGG
ATTTGGGGTTGCTCTGGAAAACTCATTTGCACCACTGCTGTGCCTTGGAATGCTAGTTGGAGTAATAAAT
CTCTGGAACAGATTTGGAATCACACGACCTGGATGGAGTGGGACAGAGAAATTAACAATTACACAAGCTT
AATACACTCCTTAATTGAAGAATCGCAAAACCAGCAAGAAAAGAATGAACAAGAATTATTGGAATTAGAT
AAATGGGCAAGTTTGTGGAATTGGTTTAACATAACAAATTGGCTGTGGTATATAAAATTATTCATAATGA
TAGTAGGAGGCTTGGTAGGTTTAAGAATAGTTTTTGCTGTACTTTCTATAGTGAATAGAGTTAGGCAGGG
ATATTCACCATTATCGTTTCAGACCCACCTCCCAACCCCGAGGGGACCCGACAGGCCCGAAGGAATAGAA
GAAGAAGGTGGAGAGAGAGACAGAGACAGATCCATTCGATTAGTGAACGGATCTCGACGGTATCGCCTTT
AAAAGAAAAGGGGGGATTGGGGGGTACAGTGCAGGGGAAAGAATAGTAGACATAATAGCAACAGACATAC
AAACTAAAGAATTACAAAAACAAATTACAAAAATTCAAAATTTTCGGGTTTATTACAGGGACAGCAGAGA
TCCAGTTTATCGATAAGCTTGGGAGTTCCGCGTTACATAACTTACGGTAAATGGCCCGCCTGGCTGACCG
CCCAACGACCCCCGCCCATTGACGTCAATAATGACGTATGTTCCCATAGTAACGCCAATAGGGACTTTCC
ATTGACGTCAATGGGTGGAGTATTTACGGTAAACTGCCCACTTGGCAGTACATCAAGTGTATCATATGCC
AAGTACGCCCCCTATTGACGTCAATGACGGTAAATGGCCCGCCTGGCATTATGCCCAGTACATGACCTTA
TGGGACTTTCCTACTTGGCAGTACATCTACGTATTAGTCATCGCTATTACCATGGTGATGCGGTTTTGGC
AGTACATCAATGGGCGTGGATAGCGGTTTGACTCACGGGGATTTCCAAGTCTCCACCCCATTGACGTCAA
TGGGAGTTTGTTTTGGCACCAAAATCAACGGGACTTTCCAAAATGTCGTAACAACTCCGCCCCATTGACG
CAAATGGGCGGTAGGCGTGTACGGTGGGAGGTCTATATAAGCAGAGCTCGTTTAGTGAACCGTCAGATCG
CCTGGAGACGCCATCCACGCTGTTTTGACCTCCATAGAAGACACCGACTCTACTAGAGGATCTATTTCCG
GTGAATTCTATGGAAGATTCGATGGACATGGACATGAGCCCCCTGAGGCCCCAGAACTATCTTTTCGGTT
GTGAACTAAAGGCCGACAAAGATTATCACTTTAAGGTGGATAATGATGAAAATGAGCACCAGTTATCTTT
AAGAACGGTCAGTTTAGGGGCTGGTGCAAAGGATGAGTTGCACATTGTTGAAGCAGAGGCAATGAATTAC
GAAGGCAGTCCAATTAAAGTAACACTGGCAACTTTGAAAATGTCTGTACAGCCAACGGTTTCCCTTGGGG
GCTTTGAAATAACACCACCAGTGGTCTTAAGGTTGAAGTGTGGTTCAGGGCCAGTGCATATTAGTGGACA
GCACTTAGTAGCTGTGGAGGAAGATGCAGAGTCAGAAGATGAAGAGGAGGAGGATGTGAAACTCTTAAGT
ATATCTGGAAAGCGGTCTGCCCCTGGAGGTGGTAGCAAGGTTCCACAGAAAAAAGTAAAACTTGCTGCTG
ATGAAGATGATGACGATGATGATGAAGAGGATGATGATGAAGATGATGATGATGATGATTTTGATGATGA
GGAAGCTGAAGAAAAAGCGCCAGTGAAGAAATCTATACGAGATACTCCAGCCAAAAATGCACAAAAGTCA
AATCAGAATGGAAAAGACTCAAAACCATCATCAACACCAAGATCAAAAGGACAAGAATCCTTCAAGAAAC
AGGAAAAAACTCCTAAAACACCAAAAGGACCTAGTTCTGTAGAGGACATTAAAGCAAAAATGCAAGCAAG
TATAGAAAAAGGTGGTTCTCTTCCCAAAGTGGAAGCCAAATTCATCAATTATGTGAAGAATTGCTTCCGG
ATGACTGACCAAGAGGCTATTCAAGATCTCTGTCTGGCAGTGGAGGAAGTCTCTTTAAGAAAATAGGGAT
CCCGCCCCTCTCCCTCCCCCCCCCCTAACGTTACTGGCCGAAGCCGCTTGGAATAAGGCCGGTGTGCGTT
TGTCTATATGTTATTTTCCACCATATTGCCGTCTTTTGGCAATGTGAGGGCCCGGAAACCTGGCCCTGTC
TTCTTGACGAGCATTCCTAGGGGTCTTTCCCCTCTCGCCAAAGGAATGCAAGGTCTGTTGAATGTCGTGA
AGGAAGCAGTTCCTCTGGAAGCTTCTTGAAGACAAACAACGTCTGTAGCGACCCTTTGCAGGCAGCGGAA
CCCCCCACCTGGCGACAGGTGCCTCTGCGGCCAAAAGCCACGTGTATAAGATACACCTGCAAAGGCGGCA
CAACCCCAGTGCCACGTTGTGAGTTGGATAGTTGTGGAAAGAGTCAAATGGCTCACCTCAAGCGTATTCA
ACAAGGGGCTGAAGGATGCCCAGAAGGTACCCCATTGTATGGGATCTGATCTGGGGCCTCGGTGCACATG
CTTTACATGTGTTTAGTCGAGGTTAAAAAACGTCTAGGCCCCCCGAACCACGGGGACGTGGTTTTCCTTT
GAAAAACACGATGATAATATGGTGAGCAAGGGCGAGGAGGATAACATGGCCATCATCAAGGAGTTCATGC
GCTTCAAGGTGCACATGGAGGGCTCCGTGAACGGCCACGAGTTCGAGATCGAGGGCGAGGGCGAGGGCCG
CCCCTACGAGGGCACCCAGACCGCCAAGCTGAAGGTGACCAAGGGTGGCCCCCTGCCCTTCGCCTGGGAC
ATCCTGTCCCCTCAGTTCATGTACGGCTCCAAGGCCTACGTGAAGCACCCCGCCGACATCCCCGACTACT
TGAAGCTGTCCTTCCCCGAGGGCTTCAAGTGGGAGCGCGTGATGAACTTCGAGGACGGCGGCGTGGTGAC
CGTGACCCAGGACTCCTCCCTGCAGGACGGCGAGTTCATCTACAAGGTGAAGCTGCGCGGCACCAACTTC
CCCTCCGACGGCCCCGTAATGCAGAAGAAGACCATGGGCTGGGAGGCCTCCTCCGAGCGGATGTACCCCG
AGGACGGCGCCCTGAAGGGCGAGATCAAGCAGAGGCTGAAGCTGAAGGACGGCGGCCACTACGACGCTGA
GGTCAAGACCACCTACAAGGCCAAGAAGCCCGTGCAGCTGCCCGGCGCCTACAACGTCAACATCAAGTTG
GACATCACCTCCCACAACGAGGACTACACCATCGTGGAACAGTACGAACGCGCCGAGGGCCGCCACTCCA
CCGGCGGCATGGACGAGCTGTACAAGTGAACGCGTCTGGAACAATCAACCTCTGGATTACAAAATTTGTG
AAAGATTGACTGGTATTCTTAACTATGTTGCTCCTTTTACGCTATGTGGATACGCTGCTTTAATGCCTTT
GTATCATGCTATTGCTTCCCGTATGGCTTTCATTTTCTCCTCCTTGTATAAATCCTGGTTGCTGTCTCTT
TATGAGGAGTTGTGGCCCGTTGTCAGGCAACGTGGCGTGGTGTGCACTGTGTTTGCTGACGCAACCCCCA
CTGGTTGGGGCATTGCCACCACCTGTCAGCTCCTTTCCGGGACTTTCGCTTTCCCCCTCCCTATTGCCAC
GGCGGAACTCATCGCCGCCTGCCTTGCCCGCTGCTGGACAGGGGCTCGGCTGTTGGGCACTGACAATTCC
GTGGTGTTGTCGGGGAAGCTGACGTCCTTTCCATGGCTGCTCGCCTGTGTTGCCACCTGGATTCTGCGCG
GGACGTCCTTCTGCTACGTCCCTTCGGCCCTCAATCCAGCGGACCTTCCTTCCCGCGGCCTGCTGCCGGC
TCTGCGGCCTCTTCCGCGTCTTCGCCTTCGCCCTCAGACGAGTCGGATCTCCCTTTGGGCCGCCTCCCCG
CCTGGAATTAATTCTGCAGTCGAGACCTAGAAAAACATGGAGCAATCACAAGTAGCAATACAGCAGCTAC
CAATGCTGATTGTGCCTGGCTAGAAGCACAAGAGGAGGAGGAGGTGGGTTTTCCAGTCACACCTCAGGTA
CCTTTAAGACCAATGACTTACAAGGCAGCTGTAGATCTTAGCCACTTTTTAAAAGAAAAGAGGGGACTGG
AAGGGCTAATTCACTCCCAACGAAGACAAGATATCCTTGATCTGTGGATCTACCACACACAAGGCTACTT
CCCTGATTAGCAGAACTACACACCAGGGCCAGGGGTCAGATATCCACTGACCTTTGGATGGTGCTACAAG
CTAGTACCAGTTGAGCCAGATAAGGTAGAAGAGGCCAATAAAGGAGAGAACACCAGCTTGTTACACCCTG
TGAGCCTGCATGGGATGGATGACCCGGAGAGAGAAGTGTTAGAGTGGAGGTTTGACAGCCGCCTAGCATT
TCATCACGTGGCCCGAGAGCTGCATCCGGAGTACTTCAAGAACTGCTGATATCGAGCTTGCTACAAGGGA
CTTTCCGCTGGGGACTTTCCAGGGAGGCGTGGCCTGGGCGGGACTGGGGAGTGGCGAGCCCTCAGATCCT
GCATATAAGCAGCTGCTTTTTGCCTGTACTGGGTCTCTCTGGTTAGACCAGATCTGAGCCTGGGAGCTCT
CTGGCTAACTAGGGAACCCACTGCTTAAGCCTCAATAAAGCTTGCCTTGAGTGCTTCAAGTAGTGTGTGC
CCGTCTGTTGTGTGACTCTGGTAACTAGAGATCCCTCAGACCCTTTTAGTCAGTGTGGAAAATCTCTAGC
AGTAGTAGTTCATGTCATCTTATTATTCAGTATTTATAACTTGCAAAGAAATGAATATCAGAGAGTGAGA
GGCCTTGACATTGCTAGCGTTTACCGTCGACCTCTAGCTAGAGCTTGGCGTAATCATGGTCATAGCTGTT
TCCTGTGTGAAATTGTTATCCGCTCACAATTCCACACAACATACGAGCCGGAAGCATAAAGTGTAAAGCC
TGGGGTGCCTAATGAGTGAGCTAACTCACATTAATTGCGTTGCGCTCACTGCCCGCTTTCCAGTCGGGAA
ACCTGTCGTGCCAGCTGCATTAATGAATCGGCCAACGCGCGGGGAGAGGCGGTTTGCGTATTGGGCGCTC
TTCCGCTTCCTCGCTCACTGACTCGCTGCGCTCGGTCGTTCGGCTGCGGCGAGCGGTATCAGCTCACTCA
AAGGCGGTAATACGGTTATCCACAGAATCAGGGGATAACGCAGGAAAGAACATGTGAGCAAAAGGCCAGC
AAAAGGCCAGGAACCGTAAAAAGGCCGCGTTGCTGGCGTTTTTCCATAGGCTCCGCCCCCCTGACGAGCA
TCACAAAAATCGACGCTCAAGTCAGAGGTGGCGAAACCCGACAGGACTATAAAGATACCAGGCGTTTCCC
CCTGGAAGCTCCCTCGTGCGCTCTCCTGTTCCGACCCTGCCGCTTACCGGATACCTGTCCGCCTTTCTCC
CTTCGGGAAGCGTGGCGCTTTCTCATAGCTCACGCTGTAGGTATCTCAGTTCGGTGTAGGTCGTTCGCTC
CAAGCTGGGCTGTGTGCACGAACCCCCCGTTCAGCCCGACCGCTGCGCCTTATCCGGTAACTATCGTCTT
GAGTCCAACCCGGTAAGACACGACTTATCGCCACTGGCAGCAGCCACTGGTAACAGGATTAGCAGAGCGA
GGTATGTAGGCGGTGCTACAGAGTTCTTGAAGTGGTGGCCTAACTACGGCTACACTAGAAGAACAGTATT
TGGTATCTGCGCTCTGCTGAAGCCAGTTACCTTCGGAAAAAGAGTTGGTAGCTCTTGATCCGGCAAACAA
ACCACCGCTGGTAGCGGTGGTTTTTTTGTTTGCAAGCAGCAGATTACGCGCAGAAAAAAAGGATCTCAAG
AAGATCCTTTGATCTTTTCTACGGGGTCTGACGCTCAGTGGAACGAAAACTCACGTTAAGGGATTTTGGT
CATGAGATTATCAAAAAGGATCTTCACCTAGATCCTTTTAAATTAAAAATGAAGTTTTAAATCAATCTAA
AGTATATATGAGTAAACTTGGTCTGACAGTTACCAATGCTTAATCAGTGAGGCACCTATCTCAGCGATCT
GTCTATTTCGTTCATCCATAGTTGCCTGACTCCCCGTCGTGTAGATAACTACGATACGGGAGGGCTTACC
ATCTGGCCCCAGTGCTGCAATGATACCGCGAGACCCACGCTCACCGGCTCCAGATTTATCAGCAATAAAC
CAGCCAGCCGGAAGGGCCGAGCGCAGAAGTGGTCCTGCAACTTTATCCGCCTCCATCCAGTCTATTAATT
GTTGCCGGGAAGCTAGAGTAAGTAGTTCGCCAGTTAATAGTTTGCGCAACGTTGTTGCCATTGCTACAGG
CATCGTGGTGTCACGCTCGTCGTTTGGTATGGCTTCATTCAGCTCCGGTTCCCAACGATCAAGGCGAGTT
ACATGATCCCCCATGTTGTGCAAAAAAGCGGTTAGCTCCTTCGGTCCTCCGATCGTTGTCAGAAGTAAGT
TGGCCGCAGTGTTATCACTCATGGTTATGGCAGCACTGCATAATTCTCTTACTGTCATGCCATCCGTAAG
ATGCTTTTCTGTGACTGGTGAGTACTCAACCAAGTCATTCTGAGAATAGTGTATGCGGCGACCGAGTTGC
TCTTGCCCGGCGTCAATACGGGATAATACCGCGCCACATAGCAGAACTTTAAAAGTGCTCATCATTGGAA
AACGTTCTTCGGGGCGAAAACTCTCAAGGATCTTACCGCTGTTGAGATCCAGTTCGATGTAACCCACTCG
TGCACCCAACTGATCTTCAGCATCTTTTACTTTCACCAGCGTTTCTGGGTGAGCAAAAACAGGAAGGCAA
AATGCCGCAAAAAAGGGAATAAGGGCGACACGGAAATGTTGAATACTCATACTCTTCCTTTTTCAATATT
ATTGAAGCATTTATCAGGGTTATTGTCTCATGAGCGGATACATATTTGAATGTATTTAGAAAAATAAACA
AATAGGGGTTCCGCGCACATTTCCCCGAAAAGTGCCACCTGACGTCGACGGATCGGGAGATCAACTTGTT
TATTGCAGCTTATAATGGTTACAAATAAAGCAATAGCATCACAAATTTCACAAATAAAGCATTTTTTTCA
CTGCATTCTAGTTGTGGTTTGTCCAAACTCATCAATGTATCTTATCATGTCTGGATCAACTGGATAACTC
AAGCTAACCAAAATCATCCCAAACTTCCCACCCCATACCCTATTACCACTGCCAATTACCTGTGGTTTCA
TTTACTCTAAACCTGTGATTCCTCTGAATTATTTTCATTTTAAAGAAATTGTATTTGTTAAATATGTACT
ACAAACTTAGTAGT
Features (pLannotate 1.2.2; 23 found; start..end, strand, type, name):
    377..634     +  LTR            5' LTR (truncated): truncated 5' long terminal repeat (LTR) from HIV-1
    681..806     +  misc_feature   HIV-1 Ψ: packaging signal of human immunodeficiency virus type 1
    790..1128    +  CDS            HIV-1 gag (fragment): gag protein from human immunodeficiency virus 1; gag
   1303..1536    +  misc_feature   RRE: The Rev response element (RRE) of HIV-1 allows for Rev-dependent mRNA export from the nucleus to the cytoplasm.
   1913..2013    +  CDS            Rev (fragment): human immunodeficiency virus 1 (HIV-1) Rev protein; rev; enhances nuclear export of unspliced and incompletely spliced viral mRNAs
   2028..2143    +  misc_feature   cPPT/CTS: central polypurine tract and central termination sequence of HIV-1 (lacking the first T)
   2201..2504    +  enhancer       CMV enhancer: human cytomegalovirus immediate early enhancer
   2505..2708    +  promoter       CMV promoter: human cytomegalovirus (CMV) immediate early promoter
   2810..3670    +  CDS            NPM1: NPM_HUMAN - Also known as NPM. Experimental evidence at protein level: Swiss-Prot protein existence level 1. Involved in diverse cellular processes such as ribosome biogenesis, centrosome duplication, protein chaperoning, histone assembly, cell proliferation, and regulation of tumor suppressors p53/TP53 and ARF. Binds ribosome presumably to drive ribosome nuclear export. Associated with nucleolar ribonucleoprotein structures and bind single-stranded nucleic acids. Acts as a chaperonin for the core histones H3, H2B and H4. Stimulates APEX1 endonuclease activity on apurinic/apyrimidinic (AP) dou
   3715..4287    +  misc_feature   IRES: internal ribosome entry site (IRES) of the encephalomyocarditis virus (EMCV)
   4289..4996    +  CDS            mCherry: mCherry is a basic (constitutively fluorescent) red fluorescent protein published in 2004, derived from Discosoma sp.. It is reported to be a very rapidly-maturing monomer with low acid sensitivity.
   5013..5601    +  misc_feature   WPRE: woodchuck hepatitis virus posttranscriptional regulatory element
   5618..6136    +  CDS            nef (fragment): NEF_HV1BR - Experimental evidence at protein level: Swiss-Prot protein existence level 1. Extracellular Nef protein targets CD4(+) T-lymphocytes for apoptosis by interacting with CXCR4 surface receptors (PubMed:14990729). From Human immunodeficiency virus type 1 group M subtype B (isolate BRU/LAI) (HIV-1).
   6184..6441    +  LTR            5' LTR (truncated): truncated 5' long terminal repeat (LTR) from HIV-1
   6593..6609    -  protein_bind   lac operator: The lac repressor binds to the lac operator to inhibit transcription in E. coli. This inhibition can be relieved by adding lactose or isopropyl-β-D-thiogalactopyranoside (IPTG). lac repressor encoded by lacI
   6617..6647    -  promoter       lac promoter: promoter for the E. coli lac operon
   6662..6683    -  protein_bind   CAP binding site: CAP binding activates transcription in the presence of cAMP. E. coli catabolite activator protein
   6696..6788    -  CDS            lacI (fragment): lac repressor; lacI; The lac repressor binds to the lac operator to inhibit transcription in E. coli. This inhibition can be relieved by adding lactose or isopropyl-β-D-thiogalactopyranoside (IPTG).
   6971..7559    -  rep_origin     ori: high-copy-number ColE1/pMB1/pBR322/pUC origin of replication
   7730..8590    -  CDS            AmpR: β-lactamase; bla; confers resistance to ampicillin, carbenicillin, and related antibiotics
   8591..8695    -  promoter       AmpR promoter: bla
   8743..8877    +  polyA_signal   SV40 poly(A) signal: SV40 polyadenylation signal
   9044..329     +  CDS            nef (fragment) (across the origin): NEF_HV1BR - Experimental evidence at protein level: Swiss-Prot protein existence level 1. Extracellular Nef protein targets CD4(+) T-lymphocytes for apoptosis by interacting with CXCR4 surface receptors (PubMed:14990729). From Human immunodeficiency virus type 1 group M subtype B (isolate BRU/LAI) (HIV-1).
