[The description below was written by a language model from this plasmid's Addgene catalogue record and pLannotate feature annotations shown in this document.]
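Description:
pLVX-NPM1c-IRES-mCherry is an HIV-1-based lentiviral expression plasmid built on the pLVX-IRES-mCherry backbone, designed to deliver human NPM1 into mammalian cells by transduction. It is maintained in E. coli through a high-copy ColE1/pUC-type origin and selected with ampicillin via the β-lactamase gene. A recombination-limiting strain is recorded for propagation, which is usual for plasmids carrying repeated LTR sequences. The viral portion contains LTR sequences at both ends (both annotated by the software as truncated 5' LTRs, with adjoining nef-derived fragments), the Ψ packaging signal with a partial gag region, the Rev response element for Rev-dependent nuclear export of the genomic RNA, and the cPPT/CTS element that aids nuclear import of the reverse-transcribed genome. Residual lac promoter/operator sequences and an SV40 polyadenylation signal sit in the bacterial backbone.

The payload is a single bicistronic transcript driven by the CMV immediate-early enhancer and promoter. The NPM1 coding sequence comes first, followed by an EMCV IRES that permits cap-independent translation of mCherry, so red fluorescence marks transduced cells expressing the insert without fusing a tag to NPM1. A WPRE downstream of mCherry enhances transcript stability and expression. No drug selection marker for mammalian cells is annotated, so transduced cells would be identified or sorted by fluorescence. The purpose field is internally inconsistent, calling the insert both "wildtype" and a "cytoplasmic mutant". The plasmid name and the associated study of NPM1c in acute myeloid leukemia indicate the cytoplasmically mislocalized mutant, although the feature table labels the CDS only as NPM1 and does not specify the mutation. The construct is suited to studying the effects of NPM1c expression in mammalian cells.
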