Addgene plasmid #131825: pLVX-NPM1c-IRES-mCherry
Purpose: Lentiviral plasmid expressing NPM1 wildtype (cytoplasmic mutant, human) in mammalian cells upon transduction
Depositing lab: Mark Minden. Depositing organization: University Health Network. Publication: NPM1c impedes CTCF functions through cytoplasmic mislocalization in acute myeloid leukemia. Wang AJ, Han Y, Jia N, Chen P, Minden MD. Leukemia. 2020 May;34(5):1278-1290. doi: 10.1038/s41375-019-0681-8. Epub 2019 Dec 12. PubMed 31831844.
Backbone
  Vector backbone: pLVX-IRES-mCherry
  Vector type: Lentiviral
Growth in bacteria
  Bacterial resistance: Ampicillin, 100 μg/mL
  Growth temperature: 37°C
  Growth strain: NEB Stable
  Copy number: High Copy
Gene/Insert
  Gene/Insert name: NPM1
  Species: H. sapiens (human)
  Entrez Gene: NPM1 (a.k.a. B23, NPM)
Terms and licenses: Academic/Nonprofit Terms; Industry Terms: Not Available to Industry
How to cite: pLVX-NPM1c-IRES-mCherry was a gift from Mark Minden (Addgene plasmid # 131825 ; http://n2t.net/addgene:131825 ; RRID:Addgene_131825)
